Addgene plasmid #49159: pUC19 gene 60 to gap + Cys
Purpose: Template for generating gene 60 mRNA, sequence 5' of coding gap + Cys
Depositing lab: Nils Walter. Depositing organization: University of Michigan. Publication: Secondary structure of bacteriophage T4 gene 60 mRNA: implications for translational bypassing. Todd GC, Walter NG. RNA. 2013 May;19(5):685-700. doi: 10.1261/rna.037291.112. Epub 2013 Mar 14. PubMed 23492219.
Backbone
  Vector backbone: pUC19
  Backbone size w/o insert (bp): 2662
  Total vector size (bp): 2927
Growth in bacteria
  Bacterial resistance: Ampicillin, 100 μg/mL
  Growth temperature: 37°C
  Growth strain: JM109
  Copy number: High Copy
Gene/Insert
  Gene/Insert name: Bacteriophage T4 gene 600
  Species: Enterobacteria phage T4
  Insert size (bp): 268
  Mutation: Coding gap and downstream sequence have been deleted; Cysteine added as reporter for in vitro translation.
  GenBank ID: M19728.1
  Promoter: T7
  Cloning method: Restriction Enzyme; 5′ cloning site XbaI (not destroyed); 3′ cloning site HindIII (not destroyed)
  Sequencing primers: 5′ M13 fwd; 3′ M13 rev
Terms and licenses: Academic/Nonprofit Terms; Industry Terms: Not Available to Industry
How to cite: pUC19 gene 60 to gap + Cys was a gift from Nils Walter (Addgene plasmid # 49159 ; http://n2t.net/addgene:49159 ; RRID:Addgene_49159)
