[The description below was written by a language model from this plasmid's Addgene catalogue record and pLannotate feature annotations shown in this document.]
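Description:
pUC19 gene 60 to gap + Cys is a small, high-copy bacterial cloning plasmid (about 2.9 kb) built on pUC19 and used as a DNA template for producing a truncated bacteriophage T4 gene 60 mRNA. It replicates in E. coli from the pUC-type ColE1/pMB1 origin and is selected with ampicillin through the β-lactamase (AmpR) gene and its own promoter. The usual pUC19 remnants surround the insert: an interrupted lacZα fragment, part of the multiple cloning site, and the lac promoter, operator and CAP binding site. Short annotated fragments of bom, rop and lacI are backbone-derived sequence matches rather than functional elements.

The roughly 268 bp insert sits between the XbaI and HindIII sites, both of which are retained. It consists of a T7 promoter followed by the 5′ portion of T4 gene 60, which encodes the small subunit of the phage DNA topoisomerase. The catalogue field names the insert "gene 600", which appears to be a typographical slip, since the plasmid name, the stated purpose and the feature annotation all indicate gene 60. Gene 60 is the classic example of translational bypassing, in which ribosomes skip a noncoding gap within the mRNA. In this construct the coding gap and everything downstream of it have been deleted, leaving only the sequence upstream of the gap. A cysteine codon has been added to serve as a reporter residue for in vitro translation.

The T7 promoter allows run-off transcription with T7 RNA polymerase to generate defined RNA. According to the record, this RNA was used in studies of gene 60 mRNA secondary structure and its implications for bypassing.
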