Features (pLannotate 1.2.2; 13 found; start..end, strand, type, name):
    137..236     +  misc_feature   bom (fragment): basis of mobility region from pBR322
    242..399     -  CDS            lacZα (fragment): LacZα fragment of β-galactosidase; lacZ fragment
    396..428     +  misc_feature   MCS (fragment): pUC18/19 multiple cloning site
    429..447     +  promoter       T7 promoter: promoter for bacteriophage T7 RNA polymerase
    507..644     +  CDS            60 (fragment): TOPS_BPT4 - Experimental evidence at protein level: Swiss-Prot protein existence level 1. Small subunit of the DNA topoisomerase that untwists superhelical DNA. Controls topological states of double-stranded DNA by transient breakage and subsequent rejoining of DNA strands. From Enterobacteria phage T4 (Bacteriophage T4).
    733..749     -  protein_bind   lac operator: The lac repressor binds to the lac operator to inhibit transcription in E. coli. This inhibition can be relieved by adding lactose or isopropyl-β-D-thiogalactopyranoside (IPTG). lac repressor encoded by lacI
    757..787     -  promoter       lac promoter: promoter for the E. coli lac operon
    802..823     -  protein_bind   CAP binding site: CAP binding activates transcription in the presence of cAMP. E. coli catabolite activator protein
    836..928     -  CDS            lacI (fragment): lac repressor; lacI; The lac repressor binds to the lac operator to inhibit transcription in E. coli. This inhibition can be relieved by adding lactose or isopropyl-β-D-thiogalactopyranoside (IPTG).
   1111..1699    -  rep_origin     ori: high-copy-number ColE1/pMB1/pBR322/pUC origin of replication
   1870..2730    -  CDS            AmpR: β-lactamase; bla; confers resistance to ampicillin, carbenicillin, and related antibiotics
   2731..2835    -  promoter       AmpR promoter: bla
   2930..35      +  CDS            rop (fragment) (across the origin): Rop protein, which maintains plasmids at low copy number; rop
>Addgene plasmid #49159 | pUC19 gene 60 to gap + Cys | depositor full sequence | sequence record 98528 | pUC19 gene 60 to gap + Cys sequence 2930 bps
TCGCGCGTTTCGGTGATGACGGTGAAAACCTCTGACACATGCAGCTCCCGGAGACGGTCACAGCTTGTCT
GTAAGCGGATGCCGGGAGCAGACAAGCCCGTCAGGGCGCGTCAGCGGGTGTTGGCGGGTGTCGGGGCTGG
CTTAACTATGCGGCATCAGAGCAGATTGTACTGAGAGTGCACCATATGCGGTGTGAAATACCGCACAGAT
GCGTAAGGAGAAAATACCGCATCAGGCGCCATTCGCCATTCAGGCTGCGCAACTGTTGGGAAGGGCGATC
GGTGCGGGCCTCTTCGCTATTACGCCAGCTGGCGAAAGGGGGATGTGCTGCAAGGCGATTAAGTTGGGTA
ACGCCAGGGTTTTCCCAGTCACGACGTTGTAAAACGACGGCCAGTGAATTCGAGCTCGGTACCCGGGGAT
CCTCTAGATAATACGACTCACTATAGGAGCATTTAATGAATTTAAACGCGGTTGGATTCCTGATGAAAAG
TTCTATGAGGTGTATAATGAAATTTGTAAAAATTGATTCTTCTAGCGTTGATATGAAAAAATATAAATTG
CAGAACAATGTTCGTCGTTCTATTAAATCCTCTTCAATGAACTATGCGAATGTCGCTATTATGACAGACG
CAGATCACGATGGATGTTAGTTTACTTTACCACAAGGATGTGGTATAATTAATTGGGCAAAAGCTTGGCG
TAATCATGGTCATAGCTGTTTCCTGTGTGAAATTGTTATCCGCTCACAATTCCACACAACATACGAGCCG
GAAGCATAAAGTGTAAAGCCTGGGGTGCCTAATGAGTGAGCTAACTCACATTAATTGCGTTGCGCTCACT
GCCCGCTTTCCAGTCGGGAAACCTGTCGTGCCAGCTGCATTAATGAATCGGCCAACGCGCGGGGAGAGGC
GGTTTGCGTATTGGGCGCTCTTCCGCTTCCTCGCTCACTGACTCGCTGCGCTCGGTCGTTCGGCTGCGGC
GAGCGGTATCAGCTCACTCAAAGGCGGTAATACGGTTATCCACAGAATCAGGGGATAACGCAGGAAAGAA
CATGTGAGCAAAAGGCCAGCAAAAGGCCAGGAACCGTAAAAAGGCCGCGTTGCTGGCGTTTTTCCATAGG
CTCCGCCCCCCTGACGAGCATCACAAAAATCGACGCTCAAGTCAGAGGTGGCGAAACCCGACAGGACTAT
AAAGATACCAGGCGTTTCCCCCTGGAAGCTCCCTCGTGCGCTCTCCTGTTCCGACCCTGCCGCTTACCGG
ATACCTGTCCGCCTTTCTCCCTTCGGGAAGCGTGGCGCTTTCTCATAGCTCACGCTGTAGGTATCTCAGT
TCGGTGTAGGTCGTTCGCTCCAAGCTGGGCTGTGTGCACGAACCCCCCGTTCAGCCCGACCGCTGCGCCT
TATCCGGTAACTATCGTCTTGAGTCCAACCCGGTAAGACACGACTTATCGCCACTGGCAGCAGCCACTGG
TAACAGGATTAGCAGAGCGAGGTATGTAGGCGGTGCTACAGAGTTCTTGAAGTGGTGGCCTAACTACGGC
TACACTAGAAGGACAGTATTTGGTATCTGCGCTCTGCTGAAGCCAGTTACCTTCGGAAAAAGAGTTGGTA
GCTCTTGATCCGGCAAACAAACCACCGCTGGTAGCGGTGGTTTTTTTGTTTGCAAGCAGCAGATTACGCG
CAGAAAAAAAGGATCTCAAGAAGATCCTTTGATCTTTTCTACGGGGTCTGACGCTCAGTGGAACGAAAAC
TCACGTTAAGGGATTTTGGTCATGAGATTATCAAAAAGGATCTTCACCTAGATCCTTTTAAATTAAAAAT
GAAGTTTTAAATCAATCTAAAGTATATATGAGTAAACTTGGTCTGACAGTTACCAATGCTTAATCAGTGA
GGCACCTATCTCAGCGATCTGTCTATTTCGTTCATCCATAGTTGCCTGACTCCCCGTCGTGTAGATAACT
ACGATACGGGAGGGCTTACCATCTGGCCCCAGTGCTGCAATGATACCGCGAGACCCACGCTCACCGGCTC
CAGATTTATCAGCAATAAACCAGCCAGCCGGAAGGGCCGAGCGCAGAAGTGGTCCTGCAACTTTATCCGC
CTCCATCCAGTCTATTAATTGTTGCCGGGAAGCTAGAGTAAGTAGTTCGCCAGTTAATAGTTTGCGCAAC
GTTGTTGCCATTGCTACAGGCATCGTGGTGTCACGCTCGTCGTTTGGTATGGCTTCATTCAGCTCCGGTT
CCCAACGATCAAGGCGAGTTACATGATCCCCCATGTTGTGCAAAAAAGCGGTTAGCTCCTTCGGTCCTCC
GATCGTTGTCAGAAGTAAGTTGGCCGCAGTGTTATCACTCATGGTTATGGCAGCACTGCATAATTCTCTT
ACTGTCATGCCATCCGTAAGATGCTTTTCTGTGACTGGTGAGTACTCAACCAAGTCATTCTGAGAATAGT
GTATGCGGCGACCGAGTTGCTCTTGCCCGGCGTCAATACGGGATAATACCGCGCCACATAGCAGAACTTT
AAAAGTGCTCATCATTGGAAAACGTTCTTCGGGGCGAAAACTCTCAAGGATCTTACCGCTGTTGAGATCC
AGTTCGATGTAACCCACTCGTGCACCCAACTGATCTTCAGCATCTTTTACTTTCACCAGCGTTTCTGGGT
GAGCAAAAACAGGAAGGCAAAATGCCGCAAAAAAGGGAATAAGGGCGACACGGAAATGTTGAATACTCAT
ACTCTTCCTTTTTCAATATTATTGAAGCATTTATCAGGGTTATTGTCTCATGAGCGGATACATATTTGAA
TGTATTTAGAAAAATAAACAAATAGGGGTTCCGCGCACATTTCCCCGAAAAGTGCCACCTGACGTCTAAG
AAACCATTATTATCATGACATTAACCTATAAAAATAGGCGTATCACGAGGCCCTTTCGTC
