>Addgene plasmid #49159 | pUC19 gene 60 to gap + Cys | addgene partial sequence | sequence record 102751 | M13pUC-Fwd 5'-CCCAGTCACGACGTTGTAAAACG-3'
CGGGGATCCTCTAGATAATACGACTCACTATAGGAGCATTTAATGAATTTAAACGCGGTTGGATTCCTGA
TGAAAAGTTCTATGAGGTGTATAATGAAATTTGTAAAAATTGATTCTTCTAGCGTTGATATGAAAAAATA
TAAATTGCAGAACAATGTTCGTCGTTCTATTAAATCCTCTTCAATGAACTATGCGAATGTCGCTATTATG
ACAGACGCAGATCACGATGGATGTTAGTTTACTTTACCACAAGGATGTGGTATAATTAATTGGGCAAAAG
CTTGGCGTAATCATGGTCATAGCTGTTTCCTGTGTGAAATTGTTATCCGCTCACAATTCCACACAACATA
CGAGCCGGAAGCATAAAGTGTAAAGCCTGGGGTGCCTAATGAGTGAGCTAACTCACATTAATTGCGTTGC
GCTCACTGCCCGCTTTCCAGTCGGGAAACCTGTCGTGCCAGCTGCATTAATGAATCGGCCAACGCGCGGG
GAGAGGCGGTTTGCGTATTGGGCGCTCTTCCGCTTCCTCGCTCACTGACTCGCTGCGCTCGGTCGTTCGG
CTGCGGCGAGCGGTATCAGCTCACTCAAAGGCGGTAATACGGTTATCCACAGAATCAGGGGATAACGCAG
GAAAGAACATGTGAGCAAAAGGCCAGCAAAAGGCCAGGAACCGTAAAAAGGCCGCGTTGCTGGCGTTTTT
CCATAGGCTCCGCCCCCCTGACGAGCATCACAAAAATCGACGCTCAAGTCAGAGGTGGCGAAACCCGACA
GGACTATAAAGATACCAGGCGTTTCCCCCTGGAAGCTCCCTCGTGCGCTCTCCTGTTCCGACCCTGCCGC
TTACCGGATACCTGTCCGCCTTTCTCCCTTCGGGAAGCGTGGCGCTTTCTCATAGCTCACGCTGTAGGTA
TCTCAGTTCGGTGTAGGTCGTTCGCTCCAAGCTGG
