>Addgene plasmid #49159 | pUC19 gene 60 to gap + Cys | addgene partial sequence | sequence record 102977 | M13pUC-Rev 5'-AGCGGATAACAATTTCACACAGG-3'
AGCTTTTGCCCAATTAATTATACCACATCCTTGTGGTAAAGTAAACTAACATCCATCGTGATCTGCGTCT
GTCATAATAGCGACATTCGCATAGTTCATTGAAGAGGATTTAATAGAACGACGAACATTGTTCTGCAATT
TATATTTTTTCATATCAACGCTAGAAGAATCAATTTTTACAAATTTCATTATACACCTCATAGAACTTTT
CATCAGGAATCCAACCGCGTTTAAATTCATTAAATGCTCCTATAGTGAGTCGTATTATCTAGAGGATCCC
CGGGTACCGAGCTCGAATTCACTGGCCGTCGTTTTACAACGTCGTGACTGGGAAAACCCTGGCGTTACCC
AACTTAATCGCCTTGCAGCACATCCCCCTTTCGCCAGCTGGCGTAATAGCGAAGAGGCCCGCACCGATCG
CCCTTCCCAACAGTTGCGCAGCCTGAATGGCGAATGGCGCCTGATGCGGTATTTTCTCCTTACGCATCTG
TGCGGTATTTCACACCGCATATGGTGCACTCTCAGTACAATCTGCTCTGATGCCGCATAGTTAAGCCAGC
CCCGACACCCGCCAACACCCGCTGACGCGCCCTGACGGGCTTGTCTGCTCCCGGCATCCGCTTACAGACA
AGCTGTGACCGTCTCCGGGAGCTGCATGTGTCAGAGGTTTTCACCGTCATCACCGAAACGCGCGAGACGA
AAGGGCCTCGTGATACGCCTATTTTTATAGGTTAATGTCATGATAATAATGGTTTCTTAGACGTCAGGTG
GCACTTTTCGGGG
